>Addgene plasmid #200411 | pDV24_AAV2_DART-VADAR_iRFP720-sensor | addgene full sequence | sequence record 396812 | Addgene NGS Result
CCTGCAGGCAGCTGCGCGCTCGCTCGCTCACTGAGGCCGCCCGGGCGTCGGGCGACCTTTGGTCGCCCGG
CCTCAGTGAGCGAGCGAGCGCGCAGAGAGGGAGTGGCCAACTCCATCACTAGGGGTTCCTGCGGCCGCAC
GACTAGTTATTAATAGTAATCAATTACGGGGTCATTAGTTCATAGCCCATATATGGAGTTCCGCGTTACA
TAACTTACGGTAAATGGCCCGCCTGGCTGACCGCCCAACGACCCCCGCCCATTGACGTCAATAATGACGT
ATGTTCCCATAGTAACGCCAATAGGGACTTTCCATTGACGTCAATGGGTGGAGTATTTACGGTAAACTGC
CCACTTGGCAGTACATCAAGTGTATCATATGCCAAGTACGCCCCCTATTGACGTCAATGACGGTAAATGG
CCCGCCTGGCATTATGCCCAGTACATGACCTTATGGGACTTTCCTACTTGGCAGTACATCTACGTATTAG
TCATCGCTATTACCATGGTGATGCGGTTTTGGCAGTACATCAATGGGCGTGGATAGCGGTTTGACTCACG
GGGATTTCCAAGTCTCCACCCCATTGACGTCAATGGGAGTTTGTTTTGGCACCAAAATCAACGGGACTTT
CCAAAATGTCGTAACAACTCCGCCCCATTGACGCAAATGGGCGGTAGGCGTGTACGGTGGGAGGTCTATA
TAAGCAGAGCTGGTTTAGTGAACCGTCAGATCCGCTAGCGCTACCGGTCGCCACCATGAGCGAGCTGATT
AAGGAGAACATGCACATGAAGCTGTACATGGAGGGCACCGTGGACAACCATCACTTCAAGTGCACATCCG
AGGGCGAAGGCAAGCCCTACGAGGGCACCCAGACCATGAGAATCAAGGTGGTCGAGGGCGGCCCTCTCCC
CTTCGCCTTCGACATCCTGGCTACTAGCTTCCTCTACGGCAGCAAGACCTTCATCAACCACACCCAGGGC
ATCCCCGACTTCTTCAAGCAGTCCTTCCCTGAGGGCTTCACATGGGAGAGAGTCACCACATACGAAGACG
GGGGCGTGCTGACCGCTACCCAGGACACCAGCCTCCAGGACGGCTGCCTCATCTACAACGTCAAGATCAG
AGGGGTGAACTTCACATCCAACGGCCCTGTGATGCAGAAGAAAACACTCGGCTGGGAGGCCTTCACCGAG
ACGCTGTACCCCGCTGACGGCGGCCTGGAAGGCAGAAACGACATGGCCCTGAAGCTCGTGGGCGGGAGCC
ATCTGATCGCAAACATCAAGACCACATATAGATCCAAGAAACCCGCTAAGAACCTCAAGATGCCTGGCGT
CTACTATGTGGACTACAGACTGGAAAGAATCAAGGAGGCCAACAACGAGACATACGTCGAGCAGCACGAG
GTGGCAGTGGCCAGATACTGCGACCTCCCTAGCAAACTGGGGCACGGTAGCGGCGCAACAAACTTCTCTC
TTCTGAAACAGGCAGGAGATGTGGAAGAAAATCCAGGCCCAGGATCCGGTTTAATTAAGGGCCTGCAGGG
TGGACGATCGTCATGTCGGCGACATGAGGATCACCCATGTCGAGCAGCAGTCCATGCGGTTGGATAGCAC
CGGGGATATGGATCGGCTCAACATGAGGATCACCCATGTAGGTCAAGAGGTCAGGCTTCTACTCGAGGGG
CTAGCCAGGGAGAGGGCAGAGGAAGTCTGCTTACATGCGGTGATGTCGAAGAGAATCCTGGCCCAGGTAC
CATGGTGTCCAAGGGCGAAGAGGACAACATGGCCAGCCTGCCTGCCACCCACGAGCTGCACATCTTCGGC
AGCATCAACGGCGTGGACTTCGACATGGTGGGACAGGGCACCGGCAACCCCAACGACGGATACGAGGAAC
TGAACCTGAAGTCCACAAAGGGCGACCTGCAGTTCAGCCCCTGGATCCTGGTGCCCCACATCGGCTACGG
CTTCCACCAGTACCTGCCCTACCCTGACGGCATGAGCCCTTTCCAGGCCGCCATGGTGGATGGCTCTGGC
TACCAGGTGCACAGAACCATGCAGTTCGAGGACGGCGCCAGCCTGACCGTGAACTACAGATACACCTACG
AGGGCAGCCACATCAAGGGCGAGGCCCAAGTGAAGGGCACAGGCTTCCCTGCTGACGGCCCCGTGATGAC
CAACTCTCTGACAGCCGCCGACTGGTGCAGAAGCAAGAAAACCTACCCTAACGACAAGACCATCATCAGC
ACCTTCAAGTGGTCCTACACCACAGGCAACGGCAAGAGATACAGAAGCACCGCCAGAACCACCTACACCT
TCGCCAAGCCCATGGCCGCCAACTACCTGAAGAACCAGCCTATGTACGTGTTCCGCAAGACCGAGCTGAA
GCACTCCAAGACAGAACTGAACTTCAAAGAGTGGCAGAAAGCCTTCACCGACGTGATGGGCATGGACGAG
CTGTACAAGGGCTCTGGGCAGTGTACTAATTATGCTCTCTTGAAATTGGCTGGAGATGTTGAGAGCAACC
CAGGTCCCGGCTCTGGAATGGCGTCCAATTTCACTCAGTTTGTGCTGGTTGACAACGGCGGGACCGGGGA
CGTTACGGTAGCCCCCTCAAACTTTGCCAACGGTATAGCGGAGTGGATAAGCAGCAATTCTAGGAGTCAA
GCATACAAAGTTACATGCAGCGTGCGCCAATCTAGCGCTCAGAATCGCAAGTACACCATTAAAGTAGAGG
TCCCCAAGGGAGCCTGGAGAAGCTATCTTAACATGGAGTTGACCATACCAATCTTCGCTACCAACTCTGA
CTGTGAACTCATTGTGAAAGCCATGCAAGGTCTGCTCAAGGATGGTAACCCAATTCCGTCCGCTATCGCT
GCCAACTCTGGGATTTACGGGGGCAGTGGGAGCGGTGCAGGATCTGGTAGTCCAGCTGGGGGAGGAGCAC
CGGGTAGCGGTGGGGGGTCTCAGCTGCACCTGCCCCAGGTTCTCGCAGACGCCGTATCCCGCCTTGTACT
GGGCAAGTTTGGTGATCTTACTGACAATTTTTCATCTCCTCATGCGAGGCGGAAAGTACTCGCAGGCGTC
GTCATGACGACCGGAACTGACGTGAAAGACGCCAAAGTCATCTCTGTCTCCACGGGCACAAAGTGCATAA
ACGGGGAGTACATGAGCGACCGGGGGCTGGCACTGAATGATTGTCACGCTGAAATAATATCTAGGCGATC
TCTGCTTAGATTTCTCTACACTCAACTCGAATTGTACCTTAACAACAAAGATGACCAGAAACGCAGTATA
TTTCAGAAATCAGAACGCGGCGGATTTCGACTTAAGGAAAACGTTCAGTTCCACTTGTATATCAGCACAT
CCCCTTGCGGTGACGCCCGAATCTTTTCCCCGCACGAGCCGATATTGGAGGAGCCCGCGGACAGACATCC
TAATAGGAAGGCTAGAGGCCAACTTCGGACGAAGATTGAAAGTGGCCAGGGTACTATCCCGGTGCGGTCC
AACGCTAGTATTCAAACGTGGGACGGAGTCCTTCAAGGTGAACGGCTGTTGACAATGAGCTGCTCAGACA
AAATCGCGCGCTGGAATGTAGTGGGAATCCAAGGCAGCCTCTTGAGCATATTCGTAGAACCCATATATTT
CTCATCCATTATTTTGGGCTCTCTGTATCATGGTGACCATCTGTCAAGGGCTATGTACCAACGAATTTCT
AATATCGAGGATCTTCCTCCACTCTATACACTCAATAAGCCTCTCTTGTCCGGGATATCAAACGCTGAGG
CCCGCCAGCCAGGGAAAGCTCCTAACTTCAGTGTTAACTGGACCGTTGGTGATTCTGCGATAGAGGTCAT
CAACGCCACGACAGGTAAGGATGAGCTCGGTAGAGCCTCACGCCTGTGTAAACACGCGTTGTATTGTAGA
TGGATGAGAGTACATGGGAAGGTCCCATCTCACTTGCTCCGAAGCAAGATCACTAAGCCTAATGTGTATC
ATGAGTCAAAACTCGCGGCTAAAGAATACCAGGCAGCCAAAGCTCGACTTTTTACAGCTTTTATTAAGGC
AGGGCTCGGGGCATGGGTCGAGAAGCCGACCGAGCAGGACCAATTCTCTCTGACGGGGAGCGGATCCGGC
TCTCTGCCACCATTGGAAAGGCTTACGCTGTAACTTCCACTGGATTGTACAATTACCAACTGATCTAGAA
CCGGTCATGGCCGCAATAAAATATCTTTATTTTCATTACATCTGTGTGTTGGTTTTTTGTGTGTTCGAAC
TAGATGCTGTCGACCGATGCGCTGGTCTAATACCCAATCTCTCGTCTTATCCAGATGGCGGCCGCAGGAA
CCCCTAGTGATGGAGTTGGCCACTCCCTCTCTGCGCGCTCGCTCGCTCACTGAGGCCGGGCGACCAAAGG
TCGCCCGACGCCCGGGCTTTGCCCGGGCGGCCTCAGTGAGCGAGCGAGCGCGCAGCTGCCTGCAGGGGCG
CCTGATGCGGTATTTTCTCCTTACGCATCTGTGCGGTATTTCACACCGCATA
[95 nt withheld, positions 4533-4627]
T
[46 nt withheld, positions 4629-4674]
C
[141 nt withheld, positions 4676-4816]
CCTTTGACGTTGGAGTCCACGTTCTTT
[37 nt withheld, positions 4844-4880]
ACTCTATCTCGGGCTATTCTTTTGATTTATAAGGGATTTTGCCGATTTCGGTCTATTGGTTAAAAAATGA
GCTGATTTAACAAAAATTTAACGCGAATTTTAACAAAATATTAACGTTTACAATTTTATGGTGCACTCTC
AGTACAATCTGCTCTGATGCCGCATAGTTAAGCCAGCCCCGACACCCGCCAACACCCGCTGACGCGCCCT
GACGGGCTTGTCTGCTCCCGGCATCCGCTTACAGACAAGCTGTGACCGTCTCCGGGAGCTGCATGTGTCA
GAGGTTTTCACCGTCATCACCGAAACGCGCGAGACGAAAGGGCCTCGTGATACGCCTATTTTTATAGGTT
AATGTCATGATAATAATGGTTTCTTAGACGTCAGGTGGCACTTTTCGGGGAAATGTGCGCGGAACCCCTA
TTTGTTTATTTTTCTAAATACATTCAAATATGTATCCGCTCATGAGACAATAACCCTGATAAATGCTTCA
ATAATATTGAAAAAGGAAGAGTATGAGTATTCAACATTTCCGTGTCGCCCTTATTCCCTTTTTTGCGGCA
TTTTGCCTTCCTGTTTTTGCTCACCCAGAAACGCTGGTGAAAGTAAAAGATGCTGAAGATCAGTTGGGTG
CACGAGTGGGTTACATCGAACTGGATCTCAACAGCGGTAAGATCCTTGAGAGTTTTCGCCCCGAAGAACG
TTTTCCAATGATGAGCACTTTTAAAGTTCTGCTATGTGGCGCGGTATTATCCCGTATTGACGCCGGGCAA
GAGCAACTCGGTCGCCGCATACACTATTCTCAGAATGACTTGGTTGAGTACTCACCAGTCACAGAAAAGC
ATCTTACGGATGGCATGACAGTAAGAGAATTATGCAGTGCTGCCATAACCATGAGTGATAACACTGCGGC
CAACTTACTTCTGACAACGATCGGAGGACCGAAGGAGCTAACCGCTTTTTTGCACAACATGGGGGATCAT
GTAACTCGCCTTGATCGTTGGGAACCGGAGCTGAATGAAGCCATACCAAACGACGAGCGTGACACCACGA
TGCCTGTAGCAATGGCAACAACGTTGCGCAAACTATTAACTGGCGAACTACTTACTCTAGCTTCCCGGCA
ACAATTAATAGACTGGATGGAGGCGGATAAAGTTGCAGGACCACTTCTGCGCTCGGCCCTTCCGGCTGGC
TGGTTTATTGCTGATAAATCTGGAGCCGGTGAGCGTGGGTCTCGCGGTATCATTGCAGCACTGGGGCCAG
ATGGTAAGCCCTCCCGTATCGTAGTTATCTACACGACGGGGAGTCAGGCAACTATGGATGAACGAAATAG
ACAGATCGCTGAGATAGGTGCCTCACTGATTAAGCATTGGTAACTGTCAGACCAAGTTTACTCATATATA
CTTTAGATTGATTTAAAACTTCATTTTTAATTTAAAAGGATCTAGGTGAAGATCCTTTTTGATAATCTCA
TGACCAAAATCCCTTAACGTGAGTTTTCGTTCCACTGAGCGTCAGACCCCGTAGAAAAGATCAAAGGATC
TTCTTGAGATCCTTTTTTTCTGCGCGTAATCTGCTGCTTGCAAACAAAAAAACCACCGCTACCAGCGGTG
GTTTGTTTGCCGGATCAAGAGCTACCAACTCTTTTTCCGAAGGTAACTGGCTTCAGCAGAGCGCAGATAC
CAAATACTGTTCTTCTAGTGTAGCCGTAGTTAGGCCACCACTTCAAGAACTCTGTAGCACCGCCTACATA
CCTCGCTCTGCTAATCCTGTTACCAGTGGCTGCTGCCAGTGGCGATAAGTCGTGTCTTACCGGGTTGGAC
TCAAGACGATAGTTACCGGATAAGGCGCAGCGGTCGGGCTGAACGGGGGGTTCGTGCACACAGCCCAGCT
TGGAGCGAACGACCTACACCGAACTGAGATACCTACAGCGTGAGCTATGAGAAAGCGCCACGCTTCCCGA
AGGGAGAAAGGCGGACAGGTATCCGGTAAGCGGCAGGGTCGGAACAGGAGAGCGCACGAGGGAGCTTCCA
GGGGGAAACGCCTGGTATCTTTATAGTCCTGTCGGGTTTCGCCACCTCTGACTTGAGCGTCGATTTTTGT
GATGCTCGTCAGGGGGGCGGAGCCTATGGAAAAACGCCAGCAACGCGGCCTTTTTACGGTTCCTGGCCTT
TTGCTGGCCTTTTGCTCACATGT
Features (pLannotate 1.2.2; 21 found; start..end, strand, type, name):
     12..39      +  repeat_region  AAV2 ITR (fragment): inverted terminal repeat of adeno-associated virus serotype 2 inverted
     68..95      +  repeat_region  AAV2 ITR (fragment): inverted terminal repeat of adeno-associated virus serotype 2 inverted
    204..507     +  enhancer       CMV enhancer: human cytomegalovirus immediate early enhancer
    508..711     +  promoter       CMV promoter: human cytomegalovirus (CMV) immediate early promoter
    756..1445    +  CDS            TagBFP: TagBFP is a basic (constitutively fluorescent) blue fluorescent protein published in 2008, derived from Entacmaea quadricolor. It is reported to be a very rapidly-maturing monomer with very low acid sensitivity.
   1562..1580    +  misc_RNA       MS2 stem loop: stem loop that binds the bacteriophage MS2 coat protein
   1581..1630    -  CDS            iRFP720 (fragment): near-infrared fluorescent protein with an emission peak at 720 nm, engineered from a bacterial phytochrome (Shcherbakova and Verkhusha, 2013) derived from Rhodopseudomonas palustris RpBphP2
   1631..1649    +  misc_RNA       MS2 stem loop: stem loop that binds the bacteriophage MS2 coat protein
   1752..2459    +  CDS            mNeonGreen: mNeonGreen is a basic (constitutively fluorescent) green/yellow fluorescent protein published in 2013, derived from Branchiostoma lanceolatum. It is reported to be a very rapidly-maturing monomer with moderate acid sensitivity.
   2469..2528    +  CDS            E2A: 2A peptide from equine rhinitis A virus polyprotein Eukaryotic ribosomes fail to insert a peptide bond between the Gly and Pro residues, yielding separate polypeptides.
   2538..2888    +  CDS            CAPSD_BPMS2 (fragment): Experimental evidence at protein level: Swiss-Prot protein existence level 1. Acts as a translational repressor of viral replicase synthesis late in infection. This latter function is the result of capsid protein interaction with an RNA hairpin which contains the replicase ribosome-binding site. From Escherichia phage MS2 (Bacteriophage MS2).
   2955..4115    +  CDS            Adarb1 (fragment): RED1_RAT - Also known as Red1. Experimental evidence at protein level: Swiss-Prot protein existence level 1. Catalyzes the hydrolytic deamination of adenosine to inosine in double-stranded RNA (dsRNA) referred to as A-to-I RNA editing. This may affect gene expression and function in a number of ways that include mRNA translation by changing codons and hence the amino acid sequence of proteins; pre-mRNA splicing by altering splice site recognition sequences; RNA stability by changing sequences involved in nuclease recognition; genetic stability in the case of RNA virus genomes by changing seque
   4215..4263    +  polyA_signal   poly(A) signal: synthetic polyadenylation signal
   4336..4476    +  repeat_region  AAV2 ITR: inverted terminal repeat of adeno-associated virus serotype 2 inverted
   4481..4532    -  misc_feature   bom (fragment): basis of mobility region from pBR322
   4551..5006    +  rep_origin     f1 ori (sequence partly withheld): f1 bacteriophage origin of replication; arrow indicates direction of (+) strand synthesis
   5007..5056    -  misc_feature   bom (fragment): basis of mobility region from pBR322
   5158..5193    -  CDS            rop (fragment): Rop protein, which maintains plasmids at low copy number; rop
   5288..5392    +  promoter       AmpR promoter: bla
   5393..6253    +  CDS            AmpR: β-lactamase; bla; confers resistance to ampicillin, carbenicillin, and related antibiotics
   6424..7012    +  rep_origin     ori: high-copy-number ColE1/pMB1/pBR322/pUC origin of replication
