[The description below was written by a language model from this plasmid's Addgene catalogue record and pLannotate feature annotations shown in this document.]
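Description:
pDV24_AAV2_DART-VADAR_iRFP720-sensor is a 7,073 nt AAV2 transfer plasmid on a custom backbone, built for mammalian expression of a synthetic RNA sensor. It is maintained in bacteria through a high-copy ColE1/pUC-type origin with ampicillin selection (AmpR under its own bla promoter), and it also carries an f1 phage origin and short remnants of pBR322 bom and rop. The expression cassette sits between AAV2 inverted terminal repeats, which allow it to be packaged into AAV particles. The right-hand ITR is annotated in full, while only short ITR fragments are detected on the left side. This fits the depositor's comment that the plasmid is prone to recombination.

The payload is a single CMV enhancer/promoter-driven transcript ending in a synthetic poly(A) signal. It opens with TagBFP, which should be translated constitutively and so marks cells that received the construct. Next comes the sensor region, a short antisense fragment of iRFP720 flanked by two MS2 stem loops. Downstream lie mNeonGreen, an E2A self-cleaving peptide, and a fusion of the MS2 coat protein to the ADAR2 deaminase domain, catalogued as MCP-ADAR2dd(E488Q)-NES.

In designs of this type, the antisense segment pairs with the target iRFP720 mRNA to form double-stranded RNA. ADAR then performs A-to-I editing there, which permits translation to continue into the downstream output. The record does not annotate the editable stop codon itself. Because the output includes the MS2-recruited editor as well as mNeonGreen, initial editing should produce more deaminase, giving the autocatalytic amplification named in the associated publication. The construct is used to report or act on the presence of iRFP720 transcripts, supplied by a companion plasmid series from the same depositor.
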