Addgene plasmid #200411: pDV24_AAV2_DART-VADAR_iRFP720-sensor
Purpose: AAV vector encoding a DART-VADAR sensor for iRFP720 mRNA
Depositing lab: James Collins. Depositing organization: Massachusetts Institute of Technology. Publication: Autocatalytic base editing for RNA-responsive translational control. Gayet RV, Ilia K, Razavi S, Tippens ND, Lalwani MA, Zhang K, Chen JX, Chen JC, Vargas-Asencio J, Collins JJ. Nat Commun. 2023 Mar 11;14(1):1339. doi: 10.1038/s41467-023-36851-z. PubMed 36906659.
Backbone
  Vector backbone: Custom
  Vector type: Mammalian Expression, AAV, Synthetic Biology
Growth in bacteria
  Bacterial resistance: Ampicillin, 100 μg/mL
  Growth temperature: 30°C
  Growth strain: NEB Stable
  Copy number: High Copy
Gene/Insert
  Gene/Insert name: DART VADAR sensor
  Species: Synthetic
  Promoter: CMV
  Tag / fusion protein: TagBFP (N terminal on backbone); mNeonGreen (C terminal on backbone); MCP-ADAR2dd(E488Q)-NES (C terminal on backbone)
  Cloning method: Unknown
  Sequencing primers: 5′ TGGGCCAGGATTCTCTTCGA
Terms and licenses: Academic/Nonprofit Terms; Industry Terms: Not Available to Industry
Depositor comments: Prone to recombination. This DART VADAR sensor detects the iRFP720 transcript (pDV5.x)
How to cite: pDV24_AAV2_DART-VADAR_iRFP720-sensor was a gift from James Collins (Addgene plasmid # 200411 ; http://n2t.net/addgene:200411 ; RRID:Addgene_200411)
